Addgene plasmid #123537: pMK-psbH 5'UTR + start codon + 1AA
Purpose: MoChlo kit
Depositing lab: Scott Lenaghan & C. Neal Stewart. Depositing organization: University of Tennessee Institute of Agriculture. Publication: MoChlo: A versatile modular cloning toolbox for chloroplast biotechnology. Occhialini A, Piatek A, Pfotenhauer AC, Frazier TP, Stewart CN, Lenaghan S. Plant Physiol. 2019 Jan 24. pii: pp.18.01220. doi: 10.1104/pp.18.01220. PubMed 30679266.
Backbone
  Vector backbone: pMK-RQ
  Vector type: Synthetic Biology
Growth in bacteria
  Bacterial resistance: Kanamycin, 50 μg/mL
  Growth temperature: 37°C
  Growth strain: Top10
  Copy number: High Copy
Gene/Insert
  Gene/Insert name: psbH 5'UTR + start codon + 1AA
  Cloning method: Restriction Enzyme; 5′ cloning site Unknown (unknown if destroyed)
Terms and licenses: Academic/Nonprofit Terms; Industry Terms: Not Available to Industry
Depositor comments: All inserts have been produced by gene synthesis and cloned in the indicated backbone vector. The insert is a chloroplast 5'UTR fusion designed for Golden-Gate cloning. The Original Material was developed in the performance of research that was funded by Grant Nos. ARPA-E: DE-AR000660 & DARPA: D17AC00016.
How to cite: pMK-psbH 5'UTR + start codon + 1AA was a gift from Scott Lenaghan & C. Neal Stewart (Addgene plasmid # 123537 ; http://n2t.net/addgene:123537 ; RRID:Addgene_123537)
