[The description below was written by a language model from this plasmid's Addgene catalogue record and pLannotate feature annotations shown in this document.]
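Description:
pMK-psbH 5'UTR + start codon + 1AA is a small (about 2.4 kb) part-donor plasmid from the MoChlo kit, a modular cloning toolbox for chloroplast biotechnology. It is built on the pMK-RQ gene-synthesis backbone and is classed as a synthetic biology vector. Propagation is in E. coli, where a high-copy ColE1/pUC-type origin drives replication. Selection relies on an aminoglycoside phosphotransferase gene (NeoR/KanR) that confers kanamycin resistance and is transcribed from the bla (AmpR) promoter.

The insert was made by gene synthesis. It is a chloroplast 5' untranslated region from psbH, extended through the start codon and one additional amino acid codon, so that it forms a 5'UTR fusion part. The depositor describes it as designed for Golden Gate cloning, meaning it is intended to be released and joined in a defined order with other kit modules to assemble chloroplast expression cassettes. The record does not give the source species of the psbH sequence, the enzyme used for release, or the flanking overhangs, and the cloning sites are listed as unknown.

The automated feature table does not annotate the insert itself. By position it most likely sits in the unannotated stretch just downstream of the T7 promoter. The other annotated items are short fragments of an M13 origin, lacZα, lacI and an RSF origin. These look like backbone remnants or partial sequence matches rather than functional elements.
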