Features (pLannotate 1.2.2; 8 found; start..end, strand, type, name):
      3..134     -  rep_origin     M13 ori (fragment): M13 bacteriophage origin of replication; arrow indicates direction of (+) strand synthesis
    155..311     -  CDS            lacZα (fragment): LacZα fragment of β-galactosidase; lacZ fragment
    320..338     +  promoter       T7 promoter: promoter for bacteriophage T7 RNA polymerase
    490..537     -  CDS            lacI (fragment): lac repressor; lacI; The lac repressor binds to the lac operator to inhibit transcription in E. coli. This inhibition can be relieved by adding lactose or isopropyl-β-D-thiogalactopyranoside (IPTG).
    574..614     -  rep_origin     RSF ori (fragment): Plasmids containing the RSF 1030 origin of replication can be propagated in E. coli cells that contain additional plasmids with compatible origins.
    692..1280    -  rep_origin     ori: high-copy-number ColE1/pMB1/pBR322/pUC origin of replication
   1454..2248    -  CDS            NeoR/KanR: aminoglycoside phosphotransferase confers resistance to neomycin, kanamycin, and G418 (Geneticin®)
   2249..2353    -  promoter       AmpR promoter: bla
>Addgene plasmid #123537 | pMK-psbH 5'UTR + start codon + 1AA | addgene full sequence | sequence record 247927 | Addgene NGS Result
CTAAATTGTAAGCGTTAATATTTTGTTAAAATTCGCGTTAAATTTTTGTTAAATCAGCTCATTTTTTAAC
CAATAGGCCGAAATCGGCAAAATCCCTTATAAATCAAAAGAATAGACCGAGATAGGGTTGAGTGGCCGCT
ACAGGGCGCTCCCATTCGCCATTCAGGCTGCGCAACTGTTGGGAAGGGCGTTTCGGTGCGGGCCTCTTCG
CTATTACGCCAGCTGGCGAAAGGGGGATGTGCTGCAAGGCGATTAAGTTGGGTAACGCCAGGGTTTTCCC
AGTCACGACGTTGTAAAACGACGGCCAGTGAGCGCGACGTAATACGACTCACTATAGGGCGAATTGAAGG
AAGGCCGTCAAGGCCGCATCAACGAGCTCGGTCTCATACTACAACGGAATGGTATACAAAGTCAACAGAT
CTCAATGAATACAATAGGATTTATGGCTAATGTGAGACCGGTACCCTCTGGGCCTCATGGGCCTTCCTTT
CACTGCCCGCTTTCCAGTCGGGAAACCTGTCGTGCCAGCTGCATTAACATGGTCATAGCTGTTTCCTTGC
GTATTGGGCGCTCTCCGCTTCCTCGCTCACTGACTCGCTGCGCTCGGTCGTTCGGGTAAAGCCTGGGGTG
CCTAATGAGCAAAAGGCCAGCAAAAGGCCAGGAACCGTAAAAAGGCCGCGTTGCTGGCGTTTTTCCATAG
GCTCCGCCCCCCTGACGAGCATCACAAAAATCGACGCTCAAGTCAGAGGTGGCGAAACCCGACAGGACTA
TAAAGATACCAGGCGTTTCCCCCTGGAAGCTCCCTCGTGCGCTCTCCTGTTCCGACCCTGCCGCTTACCG
GATACCTGTCCGCCTTTCTCCCTTCGGGAAGCGTGGCGCTTTCTCATAGCTCACGCTGTAGGTATCTCAG
TTCGGTGTAGGTCGTTCGCTCCAAGCTGGGCTGTGTGCACGAACCCCCCGTTCAGCCCGACCGCTGCGCC
TTATCCGGTAACTATCGTCTTGAGTCCAACCCGGTAAGACACGACTTATCGCCACTGGCAGCAGCCACTG
GTAACAGGATTAGCAGAGCGAGGTATGTAGGCGGTGCTACAGAGTTCTTGAAGTGGTGGCCTAACTACGG
CTACACTAGAAGAACAGTATTTGGTATCTGCGCTCTGCTGAAGCCAGTTACCTTCGGAAAAAGAGTTGGT
AGCTCTTGATCCGGCAAACAAACCACCGCTGGTAGCGGTGGTTTTTTTGTTTGCAAGCAGCAGATTACGC
GCAGAAAAAAAGGATCTCAAGAAGATCCTTTGATCTTTTCTACGGGGTCTGACGCTCAGTGGAACGAAAA
CTCACGTTAAGGGATTTTGGTCATGAGATTATCAAAAAGGATCTTCACCTAGATCCTTTTAAATTAAAAA
TGAAGTTTTAAATCAATCTAAAGTATATATGAGTAAACTTGGTCTGACAGTTATTAGAAAAATTCATCCA
GCAGACGATAAAACGCAATACGCTGGCTATCCGGTGCCGCAATGCCATACAGCACCAGAAAACGATCCGC
CCATTCGCCGCCCAGTTCTTCCGCAATATCACGGGTGGCCAGCGCAATATCCTGATAACGATCCGCCACG
CCCAGACGGCCGCAATCAATAAAGCCGCTAAAACGGCCATTTTCCACCATAATGTTCGGCAGGCACGCAT
CACCATGGGTCACCACCAGATCTTCGCCATCCGGCATGCTCGCTTTCAGACGCGCAAACAGCTCTGCCGG
TGCCAGGCCCTGATGTTCTTCATCCAGATCATCCTGATCCACCAGGCCCGCTTCCATACGGGTACGCGCA
CGTTCAATACGATGTTTCGCCTGATGATCAAACGGACAGGTCGCCGGGTCCAGGGTATGCAGACGACGCA
TGGCATCCGCCATAATGCTCACTTTTTCTGCCGGCGCCAGATGGCTAGACAGCAGATCCTGACCCGGCAC
TTCGCCCAGCAGCAGCCAATCACGGCCCGCTTCGGTCACCACATCCAGCACCGCCGCACACGGAACACCG
GTGGTGGCCAGCCAGCTCAGACGCGCCGCTTCATCCTGCAGCTCGTTCAGCGCACCGCTCAGATCGGTTT
TCACAAACAGCACCGGACGACCCTGCGCGCTCAGACGAAACACCGCCGCATCAGAGCAGCCAATGGTCTG
CTGCGCCCAATCATAGCCAAACAGACGTTCCACCCACGCTGCCGGGCTACCCGCATGCAGGCCATCCTGT
TCAATCATACTCTTCCTTTTTCAATATTATTGAAGCATTTATCAGGGTTATTGTCTCATGAGCGGATACA
TATTTGAATGTATTTAGAAAAATAAACAAATAGGGGTTCCGCGCACATTTCCCCGAAAAGTGCCAC
