>Addgene plasmid #123537 | pMK-psbH 5'UTR + start codon + 1AA | depositor partial sequence | sequence record 235697 | psbH 5'UTR + start codon + 1AA
ACAACGGAATGGTATACAAAGTCAACAGATCTCAATGAATACAATAGGATTTATGGCT
